Addgene plasmid #77678: CARD11 gRNA (BRDN0001145385)
Purpose: 3rd generation lentiviral gRNA plasmid targeting human CARD11
Depositing lab: John Doench & David Root. Depositing organization: Broad Institute. Publication: Optimized sgRNA design to maximize activity and minimize off-target effects of CRISPR-Cas9. Doench JG, Fusi N, Sullender M, Hegde M, Vaimberg EW, Donovan KF, Smith I, Tothova Z, Wilen C, Orchard R, Virgin HW, Listgarten J, Root DE. Nat Biotechnol. 2016 Jan 18. doi: 10.1038/nbt.3437. PubMed 26780180.
Backbone
  Vector backbone: lentiGuide-Puro
  Backbone manufacturer: Zhang Lab (Addgene plasmid # 52963)
  Vector type: Mammalian Expression, Lentiviral, CRISPR
  Selectable markers: Puromycin
Growth in bacteria
  Bacterial resistance: Ampicillin, 100 μg/mL
  Growth temperature: 37°C
  Growth strain: DH5alpha
  Copy number: High Copy
Gene/Insert
  Gene/Insert name: CARD11 (alt names: CARD11; NM_032415.5)
  gRNA/shRNA sequence: GCGCTACGCACAGCTCAGTG
  Species: H. sapiens (human)
  Entrez Gene: CARD11 (a.k.a. BENTA, BIMP3, CARMA1, IMD11, IMD11A, PPBL)
  Promoter: hU6
  Cloning method: Unknown
  Sequencing primers: 5′ U6-F; 3′ pS2-R
Terms and licenses: Academic/Nonprofit Terms; Industry Terms: Not Available to Industry
Depositor comments: The gRNA was designed to target the following Genbank reference sequence(s): NM_032415.5. Note that this plasmid does NOT contain Cas9. It should be used in conjunction with lentiCas9-Blast (Addgene #52962) or otherwise with cell lines already expressing Cas9. Browse the full kinome gRNA library at http://www.addgene.org/pooled-library/broadgpp-human-kinome/ or visit http://www.broadinstitute.org/rnai/public/ for detailed protocols and information.
How to cite: CARD11 gRNA (BRDN0001145385) was a gift from John Doench & David Root (Addgene plasmid # 77678 ; http://n2t.net/addgene:77678 ; RRID:Addgene_77678)
