[The description below was written by a language model from this plasmid's Addgene catalogue record and pLannotate feature annotations shown in this document.]
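Description:
CARD11 gRNA (BRDN0001145385) is a third-generation lentiviral guide RNA plasmid built on the lentiGuide-Puro backbone. It delivers a single Streptococcus pyogenes Cas9 guide directed against human CARD11 (also known as CARMA1, BIMP3 and BENTA), designed against the NM_032415.5 transcript. It is propagated in E. coli as a high-copy plasmid through a ColE1/pUC-type origin with ampicillin selection from the β-lactamase gene. The backbone also carries an f1 origin, an SV40 origin and remnants of lac and T7/T3 cloning elements.

The viral transfer cassette begins with an RSV promoter fused to a truncated HIV-1 5' LTR, which makes genomic RNA production independent of Tat. This is followed by the Ψ packaging signal with a partial gag sequence and the Rev response element, and the cassette ends in a self-inactivating ΔU3 3' LTR and an SV40 polyadenylation signal. Within this unit, the human U6 RNA polymerase III promoter drives the CARD11-specific spacer joined to the SpCas9 gRNA scaffold. A cPPT/CTS element, which aids nuclear import of the viral genome, sits downstream of the scaffold. A separate EF-1α core promoter with its intron A expresses puromycin N-acetyltransferase, stabilised by a WPRE, so transduced mammalian cells can be selected with puromycin.

The plasmid does not encode Cas9. It is meant to be used with a separate Cas9 vector such as lentiCas9-Blast, or in cells that already express the nuclease, to disrupt CARD11. The depositor comments link it to a human kinome gRNA collection, and the associated publication concerns sgRNA design rules that improve on-target activity and reduce off-target effects. The record does not state the cloning method.
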