Features (pLannotate 1.2.2; 29 found; start..end, strand, type, name):
     14..80      +  CDS            small t antigen (fragment): SV40 (simian virus 40) small t antigen
    106..317     +  promoter       EF-1α core promoter: core promoter for human elongation factor EF-1α
    318..1256    +  intron         EF-1α intron A: intron upstream of the start codon of human EF-1α
   1278..1877    +  CDS            PuroR (fragment): puromycin N-acetyltransferase; pac from Streptomyces; confers resistance to puromycin
   1893..2481    +  misc_feature   WPRE: woodchuck hepatitis virus posttranscriptional regulatory element
   2532..2551    +  misc_feature   cPPT/CTS (fragment): central polypurine tract and central termination sequence of HIV-1
   2553..2786    +  LTR            3' LTR (ΔU3): self-inactivating 3' long terminal repeat (LTR) from HIV-1
   2864..2985    +  polyA_signal   SV40 poly(A) signal: SV40 polyadenylation signal
   3025..3160    +  rep_origin     SV40 ori: SV40 origin of replication
   3181..3199    -  promoter       T7 promoter: promoter for bacteriophage T7 RNA polymerase
   3207..3362    +  CDS            lacZα (fragment): LacZα fragment of β-galactosidase; lacZ fragment
   3367..3795    +  rep_origin     f1 ori (sequence partly withheld): f1 bacteriophage origin of replication; arrow indicates direction of (+) strand synthesis
   3848..3952    +  promoter       AmpR promoter: bla
   3953..4813    +  CDS            AmpR: β-lactamase; bla; confers resistance to ampicillin, carbenicillin, and related antibiotics
   4984..5572    +  rep_origin     ori: high-copy-number ColE1/pMB1/pBR322/pUC origin of replication
   5755..5847    +  CDS            lacI (fragment): lac repressor; lacI; The lac repressor binds to the lac operator to inhibit transcription in E. coli. This inhibition can be relieved by adding lactose or isopropyl-β-D-thiogalactopyranoside (IPTG).
   5860..5881    +  protein_bind   CAP binding site: CAP binding activates transcription in the presence of cAMP. E. coli catabolite activator protein
   5896..5926    +  promoter       lac promoter: promoter for the E. coli lac operon
   5934..5950    +  protein_bind   lac operator: The lac repressor binds to the lac operator to inhibit transcription in E. coli. This inhibition can be relieved by adding lactose or isopropyl-β-D-thiogalactopyranoside (IPTG). lac repressor encoded by lacI
   5995..6013    +  promoter       T3 promoter: promoter for bacteriophage T3 RNA polymerase
   6041..6267    +  promoter       RSV promoter: Rous sarcoma virus enhancer/promoter
   6268..6448    +  LTR            5' LTR (truncated): truncated 5' long terminal repeat (LTR) from HIV-1
   6495..6620    +  misc_feature   HIV-1 Ψ: packaging signal of human immunodeficiency virus type 1
   6604..6967    +  CDS            HIV-1 gag (fragment): gag protein from human immunodeficiency virus 1; gag
   7113..7346    +  misc_feature   RRE: The Rev response element (RRE) of HIV-1 allows for Rev-dependent mRNA export from the nucleus to the cytoplasm.
   7723..7749    +  CDS            Rev (fragment): human immunodeficiency virus 1 (HIV-1) Rev protein; rev; enhances nuclear export of unspliced and incompletely spliced viral mRNAs
   7753..7993    +  promoter       U6 promoter: RNA polymerase III promoter for human U6 snRNA
   8023..8098    +  misc_RNA       gRNA scaffold: guide RNA scaffold for the Streptococcus pyogenes CRISPR/Cas9 system
   8154..8271    +  misc_feature   cPPT/CTS: central polypurine tract and central termination sequence of HIV-1
>Addgene plasmid #77678 | CARD11 gRNA (BRDN0001145385) | addgene full sequence | sequence record 188222 | Addgene Assembled Sequence
CCCGGGTGCAAAGATGGATAAAGTTTTAAACAGAGAGGAATCTTTGCAGCTAATGGACCTTCTAGGTCTT
GAAAGGAGTGGGAATTGGCTCCGGTGCCCGTCAGTGGGCAGAGCGCACATCGCCCACAGTCCCCGAGAAG
TTGGGGGGAGGGGTCGGCAATTGATCCGGTGCCTAGAGAAGGTGGCGCGGGGTAAACTGGGAAAGTGATG
TCGTGTACTGGCTCCGCCTTTTTCCCGAGGGTGGGGGAGAACCGTATATAAGTGCAGTAGTCGCCGTGAA
CGTTCTTTTTCGCAACGGGTTTGCCGCCAGAACACAGGTAAGTGCCGTGTGTGGTTCCCGCGGGCCTGGC
CTCTTTACGGGTTATGGCCCTTGCGTGCCTTGAATTACTTCCACCTGGCTGCAGTACGTGATTCTTGATC
CCGAGCTTCGGGTTGGAAGTGGGTGGGAGAGTTCGAGGCCTTGCGCTTAAGGAGCCCCTTCGCCTCGTGC
TTGAGTTGAGGCCTGGCCTGGGCGCTGGGGCCGCCGCGTGCGAATCTGGTGGCACCTTCGCGCCTGTCTC
GCTGCTTTCGATAAGTCTCTAGCCATTTAAAATTTTTGATGACCTGCTGCGACGCTTTTTTTCTGGCAAG
ATAGTCTTGTAAATGCGGGCCAAGATCTGCACACTGGTATTTCGGTTTTTGGGGCCGCGGGCGGCGACGG
GGCCCGTGCGTCCCAGCGCACATGTTCGGCGAGGCGGGGCCTGCGAGCGCGGCCACCGAGAATCGGACGG
GGGTAGTCTCAAGCTGGCCGGCCTGCTCTGGTGCCTGGCCTCGCGCCGCCGTGTATCGCCCCGCCCTGGG
CGGCAAGGCTGGCCCGGTCGGCACCAGTTGCGTGAGCGGAAAGATGGCCGCTTCCCGGCCCTGCTGCAGG
GAGCTCAAAATGGAGGACGCGGCGCTCGGGAGAGCGGGCGGGTGAGTCACCCACACAAAGGAAAAGGGCC
TTTCCGTCCTCAGCCGTCGCTTCATGTGACTCCACGGAGTACCGGGCGCCGTCCAGGCACCTCGATTAGT
TCTCGAGCTTTTGGAGTACGTCGTCTTTAGGTTGGGGGGAGGGGTTTTATGCGATGGAGTTTCCCCACAC
TGAGTGGGTGGAGACTGAAGTTAGGCCAGCTTGGCACTTGATGTAATTCTCCTTGGAATTTGCCCTTTTT
GAGTTTGGATCTTGGTTCATTCTCAAGCCTCAGACAGTGGTTCAAAGTTTTTTTCTTCCATTTCAGGTGT
CGTGACGTACGGCCACCATGACCGAGTACAAGCCCACGGTGCGCCTCGCCACCCGCGACGACGTCCCCAG
GGCCGTACGCACCCTCGCCGCCGCGTTCGCCGACTACCCCGCCACGCGCCACACCGTCGATCCGGACCGC
CACATCGAGCGGGTCACCGAGCTGCAAGAACTCTTCCTCACGCGCGTCGGGCTCGACATCGGCAAGGTGT
GGGTCGCGGACGACGGCGCCGCCGTGGCGGTCTGGACCACGCCGGAGAGCGTCGAAGCGGGGGCGGTGTT
CGCCGAGATCGGCCCGCGCATGGCCGAGTTGAGCGGTTCCCGGCTGGCCGCGCAGCAACAGATGGAAGGC
CTCCTGGCGCCGCACCGGCCCAAGGAGCCCGCGTGGTTCCTGGCCACCGTCGGAGTCTCGCCCGACCACC
AGGGCAAGGGTCTGGGCAGCGCCGTCGTGCTCCCCGGAGTGGAGGCGGCCGAGCGCGCCGGGGTGCCCGC
CTTCCTGGAGACCTCCGCGCCCCGCAACCTCCCCTTCTACGAGCGGCTCGGCTTCACCGTCACCGCCGAC
GTCGAGGTGCCCGAAGGACCGCGCACCTGGTGCATGACCCGCAAGCCCGGTGCCTGAACGCGTTAAGTCG
ACAATCAACCTCTGGATTACAAAATTTGTGAAAGATTGACTGGTATTCTTAACTATGTTGCTCCTTTTAC
GCTATGTGGATACGCTGCTTTAATGCCTTTGTATCATGCTATTGCTTCCCGTATGGCTTTCATTTTCTCC
TCCTTGTATAAATCCTGGTTGCTGTCTCTTTATGAGGAGTTGTGGCCCGTTGTCAGGCAACGTGGCGTGG
TGTGCACTGTGTTTGCTGACGCAACCCCCACTGGTTGGGGCATTGCCACCACCTGTCAGCTCCTTTCCGG
GACTTTCGCTTTCCCCCTCCCTATTGCCACGGCGGAACTCATCGCCGCCTGCCTTGCCCGCTGCTGGACA
GGGGCTCGGCTGTTGGGCACTGACAATTCCGTGGTGTTGTCGGGGAAATCATCGTCCTTTCCTTGGCTGC
TCGCCTGTGTTGCCACCTGGATTCTGCGCGGGACGTCCTTCTGCTACGTCCCTTCGGCCCTCAATCCAGC
GGACCTTCCTTCCCGCGGCCTGCTGCCGGCTCTGCGGCCTCTTCCGCGTCTTCGCCTTCGCCCTCAGACG
AGTCGGATCTCCCTTTGGGCCGCCTCCCCGCGTCGACTTTAAGACCAATGACTTACAAGGCAGCTGTAGA
TCTTAGCCACTTTTTAAAAGAAAAGGGGGGACTGGAAGGGCTAATTCACTCCCAACGAAGACAAGATCTG
CTTTTTGCTTGTACTGGGTCTCTCTGGTTAGACCAGATCTGAGCCTGGGAGCTCTCTGGCTAACTAGGGA
ACCCACTGCTTAAGCCTCAATAAAGCTTGCCTTGAGTGCTTCAAGTAGTGTGTGCCCGTCTGTTGTGTGA
CTCTGGTAACTAGAGATCCCTCAGACCCTTTTAGTCAGTGTGGAAAATCTCTAGCAGTACGTATAGTAGT
TCATGTCATCTTATTATTCAGTATTTATAACTTGCAAAGAAATGAATATCAGAGAGTGAGAGGAACTTGT
TTATTGCAGCTTATAATGGTTACAAATAAAGCAATAGCATCACAAATTTCACAAATAAAGCATTTTTTTC
ACTGCATTCTAGTTGTGGTTTGTCCAAACTCATCAATGTATCTTATCATGTCTGGCTCTAGCTATCCCGC
CCCTAACTCCGCCCATCCCGCCCCTAACTCCGCCCAGTTCCGCCCATTCTCCGCCCCATGGCTGACTAAT
TTTTTTTATTTATGCAGAGGCCGAGGCCGCCTCGGCCTCTGAGCTATTCCAGAAGTAGTGAGGAGGCTTT
TTTGGAGGCCTAGGGACGTACCCAATTCGCCCTATAGTGAGTCGTATTACGCGCGCTCACTGGCCGTCGT
TTTACAACGTCGTGACTGGGAAAACCCTGGCGTTACCCAACTTAATCGCCTTGCAGCACATCCCCCTTTC
GCCAGCTGGCGTAATAGCGAAGAGGCCCGCACCGATCGCCCTTCCCAACAGTTGCGCAGCCTGAATGGCG
AATGGG
[124 nt withheld, positions 3367-3490]
C
[91 nt withheld, positions 3492-3582]
A
[49 nt withheld, positions 3584-3632]
CCTTTGACGTTGGAGTCCACGTTCTTT
[37 nt withheld, positions 3660-3696]
ACCCTATCTCGGTCTATTCTTTTGATTTATAAGGGATTTTGCCGATTTCGGCCTATTGGTTAAAAAATGA
GCTGATTTAACAAAAATTTAACGCGAATTTTAACAAAATATTAACGCTTACAATTTAGGTGGCACTTTTC
GGGGAAATGTGCGCGGAACCCCTATTTGTTTATTTTTCTAAATACATTCAAATATGTATCCGCTCATGAG
ACAATAACCCTGATAAATGCTTCAATAATATTGAAAAAGGAAGAGTATGAGTATTCAACATTTCCGTGTC
GCCCTTATTCCCTTTTTTGCGGCATTTTGCCTTCCTGTTTTTGCTCACCCAGAAACGCTGGTGAAAGTAA
AAGATGCTGAAGATCAGTTGGGTGCACGAGTGGGTTACATCGAACTGGATCTCAACAGCGGTAAGATCCT
TGAGAGTTTTCGCCCCGAAGAACGTTTTCCAATGATGAGCACTTTTAAAGTTCTGCTATGTGGCGCGGTA
TTATCCCGTATTGACGCCGGGCAAGAGCAACTCGGTCGCCGCATACACTATTCTCAGAATGACTTGGTTG
AGTACTCACCAGTCACAGAAAAGCATCTTACGGATGGCATGACAGTAAGAGAATTATGCAGTGCTGCCAT
AACCATGAGTGATAACACTGCGGCCAACTTACTTCTGACAACGATCGGAGGACCGAAGGAGCTAACCGCT
TTTTTGCACAACATGGGGGATCATGTAACTCGCCTTGATCGTTGGGAACCGGAGCTGAATGAAGCCATAC
CAAACGACGAGCGTGACACCACGATGCCTGTAGCAATGGCAACAACGTTGCGCAAACTATTAACTGGCGA
ACTACTTACTCTAGCTTCCCGGCAACAATTAATAGACTGGATGGAGGCGGATAAAGTTGCAGGACCACTT
CTGCGCTCGGCCCTTCCGGCTGGCTGGTTTATTGCTGATAAATCTGGAGCCGGTGAGCGTGGGTCTCGCG
GTATCATTGCAGCACTGGGGCCAGATGGTAAGCCCTCCCGTATCGTAGTTATCTACACGACGGGGAGTCA
GGCAACTATGGATGAACGAAATAGACAGATCGCTGAGATAGGTGCCTCACTGATTAAGCATTGGTAACTG
TCAGACCAAGTTTACTCATATATACTTTAGATTGATTTAAAACTTCATTTTTAATTTAAAAGGATCTAGG
TGAAGATCCTTTTTGATAATCTCATGACCAAAATCCCTTAACGTGAGTTTTCGTTCCACTGAGCGTCAGA
CCCCGTAGAAAAGATCAAAGGATCTTCTTGAGATCCTTTTTTTCTGCGCGTAATCTGCTGCTTGCAAACA
AAAAAACCACCGCTACCAGCGGTGGTTTGTTTGCCGGATCAAGAGCTACCAACTCTTTTTCCGAAGGTAA
CTGGCTTCAGCAGAGCGCAGATACCAAATACTGTTCTTCTAGTGTAGCCGTAGTTAGGCCACCACTTCAA
GAACTCTGTAGCACCGCCTACATACCTCGCTCTGCTAATCCTGTTACCAGTGGCTGCTGCCAGTGGCGAT
AAGTCGTGTCTTACCGGGTTGGACTCAAGACGATAGTTACCGGATAAGGCGCAGCGGTCGGGCTGAACGG
GGGGTTCGTGCACACAGCCCAGCTTGGAGCGAACGACCTACACCGAACTGAGATACCTACAGCGTGAGCT
ATGAGAAAGCGCCACGCTTCCCGAAGGGAGAAAGGCGGACAGGTATCCGGTAAGCGGCAGGGTCGGAACA
GGAGAGCGCACGAGGGAGCTTCCAGGGGGAAACGCCTGGTATCTTTATAGTCCTGTCGGGTTTCGCCACC
TCTGACTTGAGCGTCGATTTTTGTGATGCTCGTCAGGGGGGCGGAGCCTATGGAAAAACGCCAGCAACGC
GGCCTTTTTACGGTTCCTGGCCTTTTGCTGGCCTTTTGCTCACATGTTCTTTCCTGCGTTATCCCCTGAT
TCTGTGGATAACCGTATTACCGCCTTTGAGTGAGCTGATACCGCTCGCCGCAGCCGAACGACCGAGCGCA
GCGAGTCAGTGAGCGAGGAAGCGGAAGAGCGCCCAATACGCAAACCGCCTCTCCCCGCGCGTTGGCCGAT
TCATTAATGCAGCTGGCACGACAGGTTTCCCGACTGGAAAGCGGGCAGTGAGCGCAACGCAATTAATGTG
AGTTAGCTCACTCATTAGGCACCCCAGGCTTTACACTTTATGCTTCCGGCTCGTATGTTGTGTGGAATTG
TGAGCGGATAACAATTTCACACAGGAAACAGCTATGACCATGATTACGCCAAGCGCGCAATTAACCCTCA
CTAAAGGGAACAAAAGCTGGAGCTGCAAGCTTAATGTAGTCTTATGCAATACTCTTGTAGTCTTGCAACA
TGGTAACGATGAGTTAGCAACATGCCTTACAAGGAGAGAAAAAGCACCGTGCATGCCGATTGGTGGAAGT
AAGGTGGTACGATCGTGCCTTATTAGGAAGGCAACAGACGGGTCTGACATGGATTGGACGAACCACTGAA
TTGCCGCATTGCAGAGATATTGTATTTAAGTGCCTAGCTCGATACATAAACGGGTCTCTCTGGTTAGACC
AGATCTGAGCCTGGGAGCTCTCTGGCTAACTAGGGAACCCACTGCTTAAGCCTCAATAAAGCTTGCCTTG
AGTGCTTCAAGTAGTGTGTGCCCGTCTGTTGTGTGACTCTGGTAACTAGAGATCCCTCAGACCCTTTTAG
TCAGTGTGGAAAATCTCTAGCAGTGGCGCCCGAACAGGGACTTGAAAGCGAAAGGGAAACCAGAGGAGCT
CTCTCGACGCAGGACTCGGCTTGCTGAAGCGCGCACGGCAAGAGGCGAGGGGCGGCGACTGGTGAGTACG
CCAAAAATTTTGACTAGCGGAGGCTAGAAGGAGAGAGATGGGTGCGAGAGCGTCAGTATTAAGCGGGGGA
GAATTAGATCGCGATGGGAAAAAATTCGGTTAAGGCCAGGGGGAAAGAAAAAATATAAATTAAAACATAT
AGTATGGGCAAGCAGGGAGCTAGAACGATTCGCAGTTAATCCTGGCCTGTTAGAAACATCAGAAGGCTGT
AGACAAATACTGGGACAGCTACAACCATCCCTTCAGACAGGATCAGAAGAACTTAGATCATTATATAATA
CAGTAGCAACCCTCTATTGTGTGCATCAAAGGATAGAGATAAAAGACACCAAGGAAGCTTTAGACAAGAT
AGAGGAAGAGCAAAACAAAAGTAAGACCACCGCACAGCAAGCGGCCGCTGATCTTCAGACCTGGAGGAGG
AGATATGAGGGACAATTGGAGAAGTGAATTATATAAATATAAAGTAGTAAAAATTGAACCATTAGGAGTA
GCACCCACCAAGGCAAAGAGAAGAGTGGTGCAGAGAGAAAAAAGAGCAGTGGGAATAGGAGCTTTGTTCC
TTGGGTTCTTGGGAGCAGCAGGAAGCACTATGGGCGCAGCGTCAATGACGCTGACGGTACAGGCCAGACA
ATTATTGTCTGGTATAGTGCAGCAGCAGAACAATTTGCTGAGGGCTATTGAGGCGCAACAGCATCTGTTG
CAACTCACAGTCTGGGGCATCAAGCAGCTCCAGGCAAGAATCCTGGCTGTGGAAAGATACCTAAAGGATC
AACAGCTCCTGGGGATTTGGGGTTGCTCTGGAAAACTCATTTGCACCACTGCTGTGCCTTGGAATGCTAG
TTGGAGTAATAAATCTCTGGAACAGATTTGGAATCACACGACCTGGATGGAGTGGGACAGAGAAATTAAC
AATTACACAAGCTTAATACACTCCTTAATTGAAGAATCGCAAAACCAGCAAGAAAAGAATGAACAAGAAT
TATTGGAATTAGATAAATGGGCAAGTTTGTGGAATTGGTTTAACATAACAAATTGGCTGTGGTATATAAA
ATTATTCATAATGATAGTAGGAGGCTTGGTAGGTTTAAGAATAGTTTTTGCTGTACTTTCTATAGTGAAT
AGAGTTAGGCAGGGATATTCACCATTATCGTTTCAGACCCACCTCCCAACCCCGAGGGGACCCAGAGAGG
GCCTATTTCCCATGATTCCTTCATATTTGCATATACGATACAAGGCTGTTAGAGAGATAATTAGAATTAA
TTTGACTGTAAACACAAAGATATTAGTACAAAATACGTGACGTAGAAAGTAATAATTTCTTGGGTAGTTT
GCAGTTTTAAAATTATGTTTTAAAATGGACTATCATATGCTTACCGTAACTTGAAAGTATTTCGATTTCT
TGGCTTTATATATCTTGTGGAAAGGACGAAACACCGGCGCTACGCACAGCTCAGTGGTTTTAGAGCTAGA
AATAGCAAGTTAAAATAAGGCTAGTCCGTTATCAACTTGAAAAAGTGGCACCGAGTCGGTGCTTTTTTAA
GCTTGGCGTAACTAGATCTTGAGACAAATGGCAGTATTCATCCACAATTTTAAAAGAAAAGGGGGGATTG
GGGGGTACAGTGCAGGGGAAAGAATAGTAGACATAATAGCAACAGACATACAAACTAAAGAATTACAAAA
ACAAATTACAAAAATTCAAAATTTTCGGGTTTATTACAGGGACAGCAGAGATCCACTTTGGCGCCGGCTC
GAGGGGG
