>Addgene plasmid #77678 | CARD11 gRNA (BRDN0001145385) | depositor partial sequence | sequence record 145138 | Target Sequence
GCGCTACGCACAGCTCAGTG
