>Addgene plasmid #77678 | CARD11 gRNA (BRDN0001145385) | addgene partial sequence | sequence record 188221 | hU6-F
AGAAAGTAATAATTTCTTGGGTAGTTTGCAGTTTTAAAATTATGTTTTAAAATGGACTATCATATGCTTA
CCGTAACTTGAAAGTATTTCGATTTCTTGGCTTTATATATCTTGTGGAAAGGACGAAACACCGGCGCTAC
GCACAGCTCAGTGGTTTTAGAGCTAGAAATAGCAAGTTAAAATAAGGCTAGTCCGTTATCAACTTGAAAA
AGTGGCACCGAGTCGGTGCTTTTTTAAGCTTGGCGTAACTAGATCTTGAGACAAATGGCAGTATTCATCC
ACAATTTTAAAAGAAAAGGGGGGATTGGGGGGTACAGTGCAGGGGAAAGAATAGTAGACATAATAGCAAC
AGACATACAAACTAAAGAATTACAAAAACAAATTACAAAAATTCAAAATTTTCGGGTTTATTACAGGGAC
AGCAGAGATCCACTTTGGCGCCGGCTCGAGGGGGCCCGGGTGCAAAGATGGATAAAGTTTTAAACAGAGA
GGAATCTTTGCAGCTAATGGACCTTCTAGGTCTTGAAAGGAGTGGGAATTGGCTCCGGTGCCCGTCAGTG
GGCAGAGCGC
